Addgene plasmid #125074: pKD286
Purpose: Expression of SO_4622 under Ptac
Depositing lab: Jeffrey Tabor. Depositing organization: Rice University. Publication: Rewiring bacterial two-component systems by modular DNA-binding domain swapping. Schmidl SR, Ekness F, Sofjan K, Daeffler KN, Brink KR, Landry BP, Gerhardt KP, Dyulgyarov N, Sheth RU, Tabor JJ. Nat Chem Biol. 2019 Jul;15(7):690-698. doi: 10.1038/s41589-019-0286-6. Epub 2019 May 20. PubMed 31110305.
Backbone
  Vector backbone: pACYCDuet-1
  Total vector size (bp): 4814
  Vector type: Bacterial Expression, Synthetic Biology
Growth in bacteria
  Bacterial resistance: Spectinomycin, 50 μg/mL
  Growth temperature: 37°C
  Growth strain: NEB-10beta
  Copy number: Low Copy
Gene/Insert 1
  Gene/Insert name: SO_4622
  Insert size (bp): 1239
  Entrez Gene: SO_4622 (a.k.a. SO_4622)
Gene/Insert 2
  Gene/Insert name: lacI
  Insert size (bp): 957
  Mutation: S286L- Please see depositor comments below
  Entrez Gene: lacI (a.k.a. b0345, ECK0342)
Terms and licenses: Academic/Nonprofit Terms; Industry Terms: Not Available to Industry
Depositor comments: Depositor confirms mutation does not affect function.
How to cite: pKD286 was a gift from Jeffrey Tabor (Addgene plasmid # 125074 ; http://n2t.net/addgene:125074 ; RRID:Addgene_125074)
