[The description below was written by a language model from this plasmid's Addgene catalogue record and pLannotate feature annotations shown in this document.]
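Description:
pKD286 is a low-copy bacterial expression plasmid of about 4.8 kb, catalogued as derived from pACYCDuet-1 and used in synthetic biology work. It replicates from the p15A origin, which is compatible with ColE1-type plasmids and so allows co-maintenance with a second construct in the same E. coli cell. A short RSF origin fragment is also annotated but is only a remnant. Selection is by spectinomycin through the aadA (SmR) aminoglycoside adenylyltransferase gene, followed by the lambda t0 terminator. Small fragments matching the Tn5 transposase and a pUC-type multiple cloning site lie upstream of the marker and appear to be cloning leftovers rather than functional parts.

The payload is SO_4622, a 1,239 bp insert placed under the hybrid tac promoter with an adjacent lac operator. The automated feature tables do not annotate this coding sequence, but an unannotated gap of matching size sits between the operator and a tandem rrnB T1 and T7Te terminator pair, consistent with the insert's position. The record does not state what protein SO_4622 encodes or its source organism, although the associated publication concerns rewiring of bacterial two-component systems by swapping DNA-binding domains. A separate cassette expresses the lac repressor from the strengthened lacIq promoter, ending in its own rrnB T1 terminator, so that SO_4622 transcription is repressed until induced with IPTG. The lacI copy carries an S286L substitution that the depositor reports does not affect function. The catalogue lists lacI as 957 bp, whereas the annotation spans about 1,083 bp. The depositor and sequencing-derived records differ by one nucleotide in length and in their start coordinate, but show the same features in the same order.
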