Features (pLannotate 1.2.2; 13 found; start..end, strand, type, name):
      1..117     +  CDS            tnpA (fragment): TN5P_ECOLX - Also known as tnp. Experimental evidence at protein level: Swiss-Prot protein existence level 1. Mediates transposition of transposon Tn5 by a 'cut and paste' mechanism. First, the monomeric transposase binds the 19 bp inverted DNA repeats flanking the transposon. Then, dimerization of the DNA- bound transposase creates a synaptic DNA complex. After nicking of the first DNA strand, excision of the transposon proceeds through a series of intermediates. The transposase then mediates the insertion of the transposon at a new site by strand transfer. The activity of the wild- type tran
    149..940     +  CDS            SmR: aminoglycoside adenylyltransferase (Murphy, 1985); aadA; confers resistance to spectinomycin and streptomycin
    952..1046    +  terminator     lambda t0 terminator: transcription terminator from phage lambda
   1160..1705    +  rep_origin     p15A ori: Plasmids containing the medium-copy-number p15A origin of replication can be propagated in E. coli cells that contain a second plasmid with the ColE1 origin.
   1793..1848    +  rep_origin     RSF ori (fragment): Plasmids containing the RSF 1030 origin of replication can be propagated in E. coli cells that contain additional plasmids with compatible origins.
   1878..1955    +  promoter       lacIq promoter: lacI (mutant); In the lacIq allele, a single base change in the promoter boosts expression of the lacI gene about 10-fold.
   1956..3038    +  CDS            lacI: lac repressor; lacI; The lac repressor binds to the lac operator to inhibit transcription in E. coli. This inhibition can be relieved by adding lactose or isopropyl-β-D-thiogalactopyranoside (IPTG).
   3044..3130    +  terminator     rrnB T1 terminator: Escherichia coli rrnB; transcription terminator T1 from the E. coli rrnB gene
   3302..3330    +  promoter       tac promoter: strong E. coli promoter; hybrid between the trp and lac UV5 promoters
   3338..3354    +  protein_bind   lac operator: The lac repressor binds to the lac operator to inhibit transcription in E. coli. This inhibition can be relieved by adding lactose or isopropyl-β-D-thiogalactopyranoside (IPTG). lac repressor encoded by lacI
   4649..4720    +  terminator     rrnB T1 terminator: transcription terminator T1 from the E. coli rrnB gene
   4736..4763    +  terminator     T7Te terminator: phage T7 early transcription terminator
   4770..4814    +  misc_feature   MCS (fragment): pUC18/19 multiple cloning site
>Addgene plasmid #125074 | pKD286 | depositor full sequence | sequence record 239097 | pKD286 sequence 4814 bps
AGCAAGCGAACCGGAATTGCCAGCTGGGGCGCCCTCTGGTAAGGTTGGGAAGCCCTGCAAAGTAAACTGG
ATGGCTTTCTTGCCGCCAAGGATCTGATGGCGCAGGGGATCAAGATCTGATCAAGAGACAGGATGAGGAT
CGTTTCGCATGAGGGAAGCGGTGATCGCCGAAGTATCGACTCAACTATCAGAGGTAGTTGGCGTCATCGA
GCGCCATCTCGAACCGACGTTGCTGGCCGTACATTTGTACGGCTCCGCAGTGGATGGCGGCCTGAAGCCA
CACAGTGATATTGATTTGCTGGTTACGGTGACCGTAAGGCTTGATGAAACAACGCGGCGAGCTTTGATCA
ACGACCTTTTGGAAACTTCGGCTTCCCCTGGAGAGAGCGAGATTCTCCGCGCTGTAGAAGTCACCATTGT
TGTGCACGACGACATCATTCCGTGGCGTTATCCAGCTAAGCGCGAACTGCAATTTGGAGAATGGCAGCGC
AATGACATTCTTGCAGGTATCTTCGAGCCAGCCACGATCGACATTGATCTGGCTATCTTGCTGACAAAAG
CAAGAGAACATAGCGTTGCCTTGGTAGGTCCAGCGGCGGAGGAACTCTTTGATCCGGTTCCTGAACAGGA
TCTATTTGAGGCGCTAAATGAAACCTTAACGCTATGGAACTCGCCGCCCGACTGGGCTGGCGATGAGCGA
AATGTAGTGCTTACGTTGTCCCGCATTTGGTACAGCGCAGTAACCGGCAAAATCGCGCCGAAGGATGTCG
CTGCCGACTGGGCAATGGAGCGCCTGCCGGCCCAGTATCAGCCCGTCATACTTGAAGCTAGACAGGCTTA
TCTTGGACAAGAAGAAGATCGCTTGGCCTCGCGCGCAGATCAGTTGGAAGAATTTGTCCACTACGTGAAA
GGCGAGATCACCAAGGTAGTCGGCAAATAAGAGCTCGCTTGGACTCCTGTTGATAGATCCAGTAATGACC
TCAGAACTCCATCTGGATTTGTTCAGAACGCTCGGTTGCCGCCGGGCGTTTTTTATTGGTGAGAATCCAA
GCACTAGTAACAACTTATATCGTATGGGGCTGACTTCAGGTGCTACATTTGAAGAGATAAATTGCACTGA
AATCTAGTAATATTTTATCTGATTAATAAGATGATCTTCTTGAGATCGTTTTGGTCTGCGCGTAATCTCT
TGCTCTGAAAACGAAAAAACCGCCTTGCAGGGCGGTTTTTCGAAGGTTCTCTGAGCTACCAACTCTTTGA
ACCGAGGTAACTGGCTTGGAGGAGCGCAGTCACCAAAACTTGTCCTTTCAGTTTAGCCTTAACCGGCGCA
TGACTTCAAGACTAACTCCTCTAAATCAATTACCAGTGGCTGCTGCCAGTGGTGCTTTTGCATGTCTTTC
CGGGTTGGACTCAAGACGATAGTTACCGGATAAGGCGCAGCGGTCGGACTGAACGGGGGGTTCGTGCATA
CAGTCCAGCTTGGAGCGAACTGCCTACCCGGAACTGAGTGTCAGGCGTGGAATGAGACAAACGCGGCCAT
AACAGCGGAATGACACCGGTAAACCGAAAGGCAGGAACAGGAGAGCGCACGAGGGAGCCGCCAGGGGGAA
ACGCCTGGTATCTTTATAGTCCTGTCGGGTTTCGCCACCACTGATTTGAGCGTCAGATTTCGTGATGCTT
GTCAGGGGGGCGGAGCCTATGGAAAAACGGCTTTGCCGCGGCCCTCTCACTTCCCTGTTAAGTATCTTCC
TGGCATCTTCCAGGAAATCTCCGCCCCGTTCGTAAGCCATTTCCGCTCGCCGCAGTCGAACGACCGAGCG
TAGCGAGTCAGTGAGCGAGGAAGCGGAATATATCCCGAAGCGGCATGCATTTACGTTGACACCATCGAAT
GGTGCAAAACCTTTCGCGGTATGGCATGATAGCGCCCGGAAGAGAGTCAATTCAGGGTGGTGAATGTGAA
ACCAGTAACGTTATACGATGTCGCAGAGTATGCCGGTGTCTCTTATCAGACCGTTTCCCGCGTGGTGAAC
CAGGCCAGCCACGTTTCTGCGAAAACGCGGGAAAAAGTGGAAGCGGCGATGGCGGAGCTGAATTACATTC
CCAACCGCGTGGCACAACAACTGGCGGGCAAACAGTCGTTGCTGATTGGCGTTGCCACCTCCAGTCTGGC
CCTGCACGCGCCGTCGCAAATTGTCGCGGCGATTAAATCTCGCGCCGATCAACTGGGTGCCAGCGTGGTG
GTGTCGATGGTAGAACGAAGCGGCGTCGAAGCCTGTAAAGCGGCGGTGCACAATCTTCTCGCGCAACGCG
TCAGTGGGCTGATCATTAACTATCCGCTGGATGACCAGGATGCCATTGCTGTGGAAGCTGCCTGCACTAA
TGTTCCGGCGTTATTTCTTGATGTCTCTGACCAGACACCCATCAACAGTATTATTTTCTCCCATGAAGAC
GGTACGCGACTGGGCGTGGAGCATCTGGTCGCATTGGGTCACCAGCAAATCGCGCTGTTAGCGGGCCCAT
TAAGTTCTGTCTCGGCGCGTCTGCGTCTGGCTGGCTGGCATAAATATCTCACTCGCAATCAAATTCAGCC
GATAGCGGAACGGGAAGGCGACTGGAGTGCCATGTCCGGTTTTCAACAAACCATGCAAATGCTGAATGAG
GGCATCGTTCCCACTGCGATGCTGGTTGCCAACGATCAGATGGCGCTGGGCGCAATGCGCGCCATTACCG
AGTCCGGGCTGCGCGTTGGTGCGGATATCTCGGTAGTGGGATACGACGATACCGAAGACAGCTCATGTTA
TATCCCGCCGTCAACCACCATCAAACAGGATTTTCGCCTGCTGGGGCAAACCAGCGTGGACCGCTTGCTG
CAACTCTCTCAGGGCCAGGCGGTGAAGGGCAATCAGCTGTTGCCCGTCTCACTGGTGAAAAGAAAAACCA
CCCTGGCGCCCAATACGCAAACCGCCTCTCCCCGCGCGTTGGCCGATTCATTAATGCAGCTGGCACGACA
GGTTTCCCGACTGGAAAGCGGGCAGTGAGGCATCAAATAAAACGAAAGGCTCAGTCGAAAGACTGGGCCT
TTCGTTTTATCTGTTGTTTGTCGGTGAACGCTCTCCTGAGTAGGACAAATCCGCCGCCCTAGACCTAGGC
GTTCGGCTGCGGCGAGCGGTATCAGCTCACTCAAAGGCGGTAATACGTAAATCACTGCATAATTCGTGTC
GCTCAAGGCGCACTCCCGTTCTGGATAATGTTTTTTGCGCCGACATCATAACGGTTCTGGCAAATATTCT
GAAATGAGCTGTTGACAATTAATCATCGGCTCGTATAATGTGTGGAATTGTGAGCGGATAACAATTTCAC
ACAGGACACCACTCACTCTTTATCCTTCAATGCAAGCGCCTAAATTTAGCCTCAAGCGTAGCTATCAAGT
GTGGGGAGTTTTTTTTCTTTTAATAACCTTAGGTGTGAATAGTTTTATCCCGCTTTGCATGATGTGTGCA
GGTATGATTTCTATGCATGAAGTCACAATGCATAATGCAGGGCAAGCGGCCGAAGCATTACTTAAGGTGG
CACAGCCAACTCAGCAACCATTACAGCAGCCGATTCTAAAAACTGACAACTTAACAGTCTATCCTCATTG
GCTAGATATTCCGCCGCACATTCGTGAGTTAAGTAACAATGAAGTCTTAACGGATGCGAGCAAAATTCGC
TATGAGCATGCAGAAGGTCCCATTGTTAACGCGCTGAGTGTGTACTACACCCAAGCTGGCCAGCCGCTCT
ACGTTTGGCTGCAGTTTAGTGTTACCCATGATTTGCACTTTGCCCCTAAAAATATGACGGCCATTTTGCT
GCTTGTCTTGATAACCTTTTGTGCCAGTGCAAGCTTAGCGTTTTATATGCAAAGCAAAGTGATTACGCCT
GTGCATCAAATTAGCCAAGCGATTAAACAGCATGATTGGGAGGCAGGAGGACAACTGAGTTTGCCGCAAC
AACAGTATGCAGAACTTAAAGCCATTGTTGATGCTTTAGATTACTCGATTTTACAGCTTCAAGAGGCTCA
GCAACGCGAACTTAATTTTTTACGCTTTGCTAGCCATGAGTTAAGAACGCCAGTTGCTATATGCCAATCT
TCATTCGAAATCCTCGCATTACAACAAGGTGAGCTTACGGGGGCAACGCTGTATGCTTCCCAAGCGACCA
ATCAAATGAAGTCACTCATTGAAACCTTACTGTGGTTGACTAATAAAGAGTGTTCCAGCTTAGAAAAGGA
AAATGTCGCGTTATCGCCTCTACTTGCCTGTATTATCGAGGAGCAGCAACGGGTACATGGTCATGAGCAA
AAAATTCAATTATTTTCTGACGATACTTGTTTGCCCATTCAGCTTCATCCGCTAAAAATAATATTAAGCA
ATTTATTAAGGAATAGTATTGAGCATGGAGGGCGGGATATTCGCATTACTCAAGATGCTTGTTGTATAGA
AATAACCAATTCCTACAATAGTAAGGGCCGCCATGGATTTGGTTTAGGGCTTTTACTGGTGAAACGTCTC
GCAAACCAATTGGGTTGGTTTTTTACTAGCTCATCTGAAAATAATTTATTTACCGCTAGGTTGGAAATAT
CTAACAGTTAATAATCTAGACCAGGCATCAAATAAAACGAAAGGCTCAGTCGAAAGACTGGGCCTTTCGT
TTTATCTGTTGTTTGTCGGTGAACGCTCTCTACTAGAGTCACACTGGCTCACCTTCGGGTGGGCCTTTCT
GCGTTTATAGGTACCCGGGGATCCTCTAGAGTCGACCTGCAGGCATGCAAGCTT
