Features (pLannotate 1.2.2; 13 found; start..end, strand, type, name):
     62..90      +  promoter       tac promoter: strong E. coli promoter; hybrid between the trp and lac UV5 promoters
     98..114     +  protein_bind   lac operator: The lac repressor binds to the lac operator to inhibit transcription in E. coli. This inhibition can be relieved by adding lactose or isopropyl-β-D-thiogalactopyranoside (IPTG). lac repressor encoded by lacI
   1409..1480    +  terminator     rrnB T1 terminator: transcription terminator T1 from the E. coli rrnB gene
   1496..1523    +  terminator     T7Te terminator: phage T7 early transcription terminator
   1530..1574    +  misc_feature   MCS (fragment): pUC18/19 multiple cloning site
   1575..1691    +  CDS            tnpA (fragment): TN5P_ECOLX - Also known as tnp. Experimental evidence at protein level: Swiss-Prot protein existence level 1. Mediates transposition of transposon Tn5 by a 'cut and paste' mechanism. First, the monomeric transposase binds the 19 bp inverted DNA repeats flanking the transposon. Then, dimerization of the DNA- bound transposase creates a synaptic DNA complex. After nicking of the first DNA strand, excision of the transposon proceeds through a series of intermediates. The transposase then mediates the insertion of the transposon at a new site by strand transfer. The activity of the wild- type tran
   1723..2514    +  CDS            SmR: aminoglycoside adenylyltransferase (Murphy, 1985); aadA; confers resistance to spectinomycin and streptomycin
   2526..2620    +  terminator     lambda t0 terminator: transcription terminator from phage lambda
   2734..3279    +  rep_origin     p15A ori: Plasmids containing the medium-copy-number p15A origin of replication can be propagated in E. coli cells that contain a second plasmid with the ColE1 origin.
   3367..3422    +  rep_origin     RSF ori (fragment): Plasmids containing the RSF 1030 origin of replication can be propagated in E. coli cells that contain additional plasmids with compatible origins.
   3452..3529    +  promoter       lacIq promoter: lacI (mutant); In the lacIq allele, a single base change in the promoter boosts expression of the lacI gene about 10-fold.
   3530..4612    +  CDS            lacI: lac repressor; lacI; The lac repressor binds to the lac operator to inhibit transcription in E. coli. This inhibition can be relieved by adding lactose or isopropyl-β-D-thiogalactopyranoside (IPTG).
   4618..4704    +  terminator     rrnB T1 terminator: Escherichia coli rrnB; transcription terminator T1 from the E. coli rrnB gene
>Addgene plasmid #125074 | pKD286 | addgene full sequence | sequence record 247906 | Addgene NGS Result
CTGGATAATGTTTTTTGCGCCGACATCATAACGGTTCTGGCTAATATTCTGAAATGAGCTGTTGACAATT
AATCATCGGCTCGTATAATGTGTGGAATTGTGAGCGGATAACAATTTCACACAGGACACCACTCACTCTT
TATCCTTCAATGCAAGCGCCTAAATTTAGCCTCAAGCGTAGCTATCAAGTGTGGGGAGTTTTTTTTCTTT
TAATAACCTTAGGTGTGAATAGTTTTATCCCGCTTTGCATGATGTGTGCAGGTATGATTTCTATGCATGA
AGTCACAATGCATAATGCAGGGCAAGCGGCCGAAGCATTACTTAAGGTGGCACAGCCAACTCAGCAACCA
TTACAGCAGCCGATTCTAAAAACTGACAACTTAACAGTCTATCCTCATTGGCTAGATATTCCGCCGCACA
TTCGTGAGTTAAGTAACAATGAAGTCTTAACGGATGCGAGCAAAATTCGCTATGAGCATGCAGAAGGTCC
CATTGTTAACGCGCTGAGTGTGTACTACACCCAAGCTGGCCAGCCGCTCTACGTTTGGCTGCAGTTTAGT
GTTACCCATGATTTGCACTTTGCCCCTAAAAATATGACGGCCATTTTGCTGCTTGTCTTGATAACCTTTT
GTGCCAGTGCAAGCTTAGCGTTTTATATGCAAAGCAAAGTGATTACGCCTGTGCATCAAATTAGCCAAGC
GATTAAACAGCATGATTGGGAGGCAGGAGGACAACTGAGTTTGCCGCAACAACAGTATGCAGAACTTAAA
GCCATTGTTGATGCTTTAGATTACTCGATTTTACAGCTTCAAGAGGCTCAGCAACGCGAACTTAATTTTT
TACGCTTTGCTAGCCATGAGTTAAGAACGCCAGTTGCTATATGCCAATCTTCATTCGAAATCCTCGCATT
ACAACAAGGTGAGCTTACGGGGGCAACGCTGTATGCTTCCCAAGCGACCAATCAAATGAAGTCACTCATT
GAAACCTTACTGTGGTTGACTAATAAAGAGTGTTCCAGCTTAGAAAAGGAAAATGTCGCGTTATCGCCTC
TACTTGCCTGTATTATCGAGGAGCAGCAACGGGTACATGGTCATGAGCAAAAAATTCAATTATTTTCTGA
CGATACTTGTTTGCCCATTCAGCTTCATCCGCTAAAAATAATATTAAGCAATTTATTAAGGAATAGTATT
GAGCATGGAGGGCGGGATATTCGCATTACTCAAGATGCTTGTTGTATAGAAATAACCAATTCCTACAATA
GTAAGGGCCGCCATGGATTTGGTTTAGGGCTTTTACTGGTGAAACGTCTCGCAAACCAATTGGGTTGGTT
TTTTACTAGCTCATCTGAAAATAATTTATTTACCGCTAGGTTGGAAATATCTAACAGTTAATAATCTAGA
CCAGGCATCAAATAAAACGAAAGGCTCAGTCGAAAGACTGGGCCTTTCGTTTTATCTGTTGTTTGTCGGT
GAACGCTCTCTACTAGAGTCACACTGGCTCACCTTCGGGTGGGCCTTTCTGCGTTTATAGGTACCCGGGG
ATCCTCTAGAGTCGACCTGCAGGCATGCAAGCTTAGCAAGCGAACCGGAATTGCCAGCTGGGGCGCCCTC
TGGTAAGGTTGGGAAGCCCTGCAAAGTAAACTGGATGGCTTTCTTGCCGCCAAGGATCTGATGGCGCAGG
GGATCAAGATCTGATCAAGAGACAGGATGAGGATCGTTTCGTATGAGGGAAGCGGTGATCGCCGAAGTAT
CGACTCAACTATCAGAGGTAGTTGGCGTCATCGAGCGCCATCTCGAACCGACGTTGCTGGCCGTACATTT
GTACGGCTCCGCAGTGGATGGCGGCCTGAAGCCACACAGTGATATTGATTTGCTGGTTACGGTGACCGTA
AGGCTTGATGAAACAACGCGGCGAGCTTTGATCAACGACCTTTTGGAAACTTCGGCTTCCCCTGGAGAGA
GCGAGATTCTCCGCGCTGTAGAAGTCACCATTGTTGTGCACGACGACATCATTCCGTGGCGTTATCCAGC
TAAGCGCGAACTGCAATTTGGAGAATGGCAGCGCAATGACATTCTTGCAGGTATCTTCGAGCCAGCCACG
ATCGACATTGATCTGGCTATCTTGCTGACAAAAGCAAGAGAACATAGCGTTGCCTTGGTAGGTCCAGCGG
CGGAGGAACTCTTTGATCCGGTTCCTGAACAGGATCTATTTGAGGCGCTAAATGAAACCTTAACGCTATG
GAACTCGCCGCCCGACTGGGCTGGCGATGAGCGAAATGTAGTGCTTACGTTGTCCCGCATTTGGTACAGC
GCAGTAACCGGCAAAATCGCGCCGAAGGATGTCGCTGCCGACTGGGCAATGGAGCGCCTGCCGGCCCAGT
ATCAGCCCGTCATACTTGAAGCTAGACAGGCTTATCTTGGACAAGAAGAAGATCGCTTGGCCTCGCGCGC
AGATCAGTTGGAAGAATTTGTCCACTACGTGAAAGGCGAGATCACCAAGGTAGTCGGCAAATAAGAGCTC
GCTTGGACTCCTGTTGATAGATCCAGTAATGACCTCAGAACTCCATCTGGATTTGTTCAGAACGCTCGGT
TGCCGCCGGGCGTTTTTTATTGGTGAGAATCCAAGCACTAGTAACAACTTATATCGTATGGGGCTGACTT
CAGGTGCTACATTTGAAGAGATAAATTGCACTGAAATCTAGTAATATTTTATCTGATTAATAAGATGATC
TTCTTGAGATCGTTTTGGTCTGCGCGTAATCTCTTGCTCTGAAAACGAAAAAACCGCCTTGCAGGGCGGT
TTTTCGAAGGTTCTCTGAGCTACCAACTCTTTGAACCGAGGTAACTGGCTTGGAGGAGCGCAGTCACCAA
AACTTGTCCTTTCAGTTTAGCCTTAACCGGCGCATGACTTCAAGACTAACTCCTCTAAATCAATTACCAG
TGGCTGCTGCCAGTGGTGCTTTTGCATGTCTTTCCGGGTTGGACTCAAGACGATAGTTACCGGATAAGGC
GCAGCGGTCGGACTGAACGGGGGGTTCGTGCATACAGTCCAGCTTGGAGCGAACTGCCTACCCGGAACTG
AGTGTCAGGCGTGGAATGAGACAAACGCGGCCATAACAGCGGAATGACACCGGTAAACCGAAAGGCAGGA
ACAGGAGAGCGCACGAGGGAGCCGCCAGGGGGAAACGCCTGGTATCTTTATAGTCCTGTCGGGTTTCGCC
ACCACTGATTTGAGCGTCAGATTTCGTGATGCTTGTCAGGGGGGCGGAGCCTATGGAAAAACGGCTTTGC
CGCGGCCCTCTCACTTCCCTGTTAAGTATCTTCCTGGCATCTTCCGGGAAATCTCCGCCCCGTTCGTAAG
CCATTTCCGCTCGCCGCAGTCGAACGACCGAGCGTAGCGAGTCAGTGAGCGAGGAAGCGGAATATATCCC
GAAGCGGCATGCATTTACGTTGACACCATCGAATGGTGCAAAACCTTTCGCGGTATGGCATGATAGCGCC
CGGAAGAGAGTCAATTCAGGGTGGTGAATGTGAAACCAGTAACGTTATACGATGTCGCAGAGTATGCCGG
TGTCTCTTATCAGACCGTTTCCCGCGTGGTGAACCAGGCCAGCCACGTTTCTGCGAAAACGCGGGAAAAA
GTGGAAGCGGCGATGGCGGAGCTGAATTACATTCCCAACCGCGTGGCACAACAACTGGCGGGCAAACAGT
CGTTGCTGATTGGCGTTGCCACCTCCAGTCTGGCCCTGCACGCGCCGTCGCAAATTGTCGCGGCGATTAA
ATCTCGCGCCGATCAACTGGGTGCCAGCGTGGTGGTGTCGATGGTAGAACGAAGCGGCGTCGAAGCCTGT
AAAGCGGCGGTGCACAATCTTCTCGCGCAACGCGTCAGTGGGCTGATCATTAACTATCCGCTGGATGACC
AGGATGCCATTGCTGTGGAAGCTGCCTGCACTAATGTTCCGGCGTTATTTCTTGATGTCTCTGACCAGAC
ACCCATCAACAGTATTATTTTCTCCCATGAAGACGGTACGCGACTGGGCGTGGAGCATCTGGTCGCATTG
GGTCACCAGCAAATCGCGCTGTTAGCGGGCCCATTAAGTTCTGTCTCGGCGCGTCTGCGTCTGGCTGGCT
GGCATAAATATCTCACTCGCAATCAAATTCAGCCGATAGCGGAACGGGAAGGCGACTGGAGTGCCATGTC
CGGTTTTCAACAAACCATGCAAATGCTGAATGAGGGCATCGTTCCCACTGCGATGCTGGTTGCCAACGAT
CAGATGGCGCTGGGCGCAATGCGCGCCATTACCGAGTCCGGGCTGCGCGTTGGTGCGGATATCTCGGTAG
TGGGATACGACGATACCGAAGACAGCTCATGTTATATCCCGCCGTTAACCACCATCAAACAGGATTTTCG
CCTGCTGGGGCAAACCAGCGTGGACCGCTTGCTGCAACTCTCTCAGGGCCAGGCGGTGAAGGGCAATCAG
CTGTTGCCCGTCTCACTGGTGAAAAGAAAAACCACCCTGGCGCCCAATACGCAAACCGCCTCTCCCCGCG
CGTTGGCCGATTCATTAATGCAGCTGGCACGACAGGTTTCCCGACTGGAAAGCGGGCAGTGAGGCATCAA
ATAAAACGAAAGGCTCAGTCGAAAGACTGGGCCTTTCGTTTTATCTGTTGTTTGTCGGTGAACGCTCTCC
TGAGTAGGACAAATCCGCCGCCCTAGACCTAGGGCGTTCGGCTGCGGCGAGCGGTATCAGCTCACTCAAA
GGCGGTAATACGTAAATCACTGCATAATTCGTGTCGCTCAAGGCGCACTCCCGTT
